Addgene plasmid #154858: pcDNA-HA-PfROM4 (H578A)
Purpose: Expresses N-terminally HA-tagged PfROM4 variant H578A (codon optimized for mammalian expression) from pcDNA3.1
Depositing lab: Sinisa Urban. Depositing organization: Johns Hopkins University and School of Medicine. Publication: Designed Parasite-Selective Rhomboid Inhibitors Block Invasion and Clear Blood-Stage Malaria. Gandhi S, Baker RP, Cho S, Stanchev S, Strisovsky K, Urban S. Cell Chem Biol. 2020 Aug 31. pii: S2451-9456(20)30333-0. doi: 10.1016/j.chembiol.2020.08.011. PubMed 32888502.
Backbone
  Vector backbone: pcDNA 3.1
  Backbone manufacturer: Invitrogen
  Backbone size w/o insert (bp): 5500
  Total vector size (bp): 7900
  Vector type: Mammalian Expression
Growth in bacteria
  Bacterial resistance: Ampicillin, 100 μg/mL
  Growth temperature: 37°C
  Growth strain: DH5alpha
  Copy number: High Copy
Gene/Insert
  Gene/Insert name: PfROM4 (alt name: Rhomboid protease ROM4)
  Species: Synthetic
  Insert size (bp): 2400
  Mutation: Histidine 578 changed to Alanine
  GenBank ID: DQ986370
  Entrez Gene: PF3D7_0506900 (a.k.a. PF3D7_0506900)
  Promoter: CMV
  Tag / fusion protein: triple HA (N terminal on insert)
  Cloning method: Restriction Enzyme; 5′ cloning site EcoRI (not destroyed); 3′ cloning site NotI (not destroyed)
  Sequencing primers: 5′ T7 forward; 3′ BGH reverse
Terms and licenses: Academic/Nonprofit Terms; Industry Terms: Not Available to Industry
How to cite: pcDNA-HA-PfROM4 (H578A) was a gift from Sinisa Urban (Addgene plasmid # 154858 ; http://n2t.net/addgene:154858 ; RRID:Addgene_154858)
