[The description below was written by a language model from this plasmid's Addgene catalogue record and pLannotate feature annotations shown in this document.]
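Description:
pcDNA-HA-PfROM4 (H578A) is a mammalian expression plasmid built on the Invitrogen pcDNA3.1 backbone, with a total size of roughly 7.8–7.9 kb. It is maintained in E. coli as a high-copy plasmid through a ColE1/pUC-type origin and selected with ampicillin via the β-lactamase gene. The backbone also carries an f1 phage origin and an SV40 early promoter-driven neomycin phosphotransferase cassette with an SV40 polyadenylation signal, which would permit G418 selection of transfected mammalian cells.

The payload is an approximately 2.4 kb synthetic open reading frame encoding the Plasmodium falciparum rhomboid intramembrane serine protease ROM4, codon optimized for mammalian expression and cloned between EcoRI and NotI sites that remain intact. Transcription is driven by the human CMV immediate early enhancer and promoter and terminated by the bovine growth hormone polyadenylation signal. A T7 promoter sits just upstream of the insert and serves as a sequencing primer site. A triple HA epitope tag is fused to the N terminus for detection by immunoblotting or immunostaining. The automated annotation labels part of the coding region as a fragment of the Toxoplasma gondii ROM4 homologue, which reflects sequence similarity rather than the actual source. A few short hits, such as the HIV-1 LTR, ble and lacI fragments, are likely backbone remnants or annotation artefacts.

The insert carries a histidine 578 to alanine substitution. The record does not state its functional consequence, though rhomboid proteases use a serine–histidine catalytic dyad, so a variant of this kind would plausibly act as an inactive control. The associated work concerns parasite-selective rhomboid inhibitors that block malaria parasite invasion, which suggests use in heterologous cell-based studies of PfROM4 activity.
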