Features (pLannotate 1.2.2; 21 found; start..end, strand, type, name):
     28..80      -  misc_feature   bom (fragment): basis of mobility region from pBR322
    235..614     +  enhancer       CMV enhancer: human cytomegalovirus immediate early enhancer
    615..818     +  promoter       CMV promoter: human cytomegalovirus (CMV) immediate early promoter
    814..847     +  LTR            5' LTR (truncated) (fragment): truncated 5' long terminal repeat (LTR) from HIV-1
    863..881     +  promoter       T7 promoter: promoter for bacteriophage T7 RNA polymerase
    924..1013    +  CDS            3xHA: three tandem HA epitope tags
   1866..3287    +  CDS            ROM4 (fragment): RHBL4_TOXGO - Experimental evidence at transcript level: Swiss-Prot protein existence level 2. Putative serine protease involved in intramembrane proteolysis and the subsequent release of polypeptides from their membrane anchors. From Toxoplasma gondii.
   3392..3616    +  polyA_signal   bGH poly(A) signal: bovine growth hormone polyadenylation signal
   3620..3641    +  promoter       SV40 promoter (fragment): SV40 enhancer and early promoter
   3662..4090    +  rep_origin     f1 ori (sequence partly withheld): f1 bacteriophage origin of replication; arrow indicates direction of (+) strand synthesis
   4104..4433    +  promoter       SV40 promoter: SV40 enhancer and early promoter
   4500..5291    +  CDS            neo: KKA2_KLEPN - Also known as kan, nptII. Experimental evidence at protein level: Swiss-Prot protein existence level 1. Resistance to kanamycin, neomycin, paromomycin, ribostamycin, butirosin and gentamicin B. From Klebsiella pneumoniae.
   5315..5473    +  CDS            ble (fragment): BLE_KLEPN - Experimental evidence at protein level: Swiss-Prot protein existence level 1. Binding protein with a strong affinity to the bleomycin family of antibiotics. Binds to CL990; an antimitotic-antibiotic compound. From Klebsiella pneumoniae.
   5468..5589    +  polyA_signal   SV40 poly(A) signal: SV40 polyadenylation signal
   5662..5678    -  protein_bind   lac operator: The lac repressor binds to the lac operator to inhibit transcription in E. coli. This inhibition can be relieved by adding lactose or isopropyl-β-D-thiogalactopyranoside (IPTG). lac repressor encoded by lacI
   5686..5716    -  promoter       lac promoter: promoter for the E. coli lac operon
   5731..5752    -  protein_bind   CAP binding site: CAP binding activates transcription in the presence of cAMP. E. coli catabolite activator protein
   5765..5857    -  CDS            lacI (fragment): lac repressor; lacI; The lac repressor binds to the lac operator to inhibit transcription in E. coli. This inhibition can be relieved by adding lactose or isopropyl-β-D-thiogalactopyranoside (IPTG).
   6040..6628    -  rep_origin     ori: high-copy-number ColE1/pMB1/pBR322/pUC origin of replication
   6799..7659    -  CDS            AmpR: β-lactamase; bla; confers resistance to ampicillin, carbenicillin, and related antibiotics
   7660..7764    -  promoter       AmpR promoter: bla
>Addgene plasmid #154858 | pcDNA-HA-PfROM4 (H578A) | addgene full sequence | sequence record 310422 | Addgene NGS Result
GACGGATCGGGAGATCTCCCGATCCCCTATGGTGCACTCTCAGTACAATCTGCTCTGATGCCGCATAGTT
AAGCCAGTATCTGCTCCCTGCTTGTGTGTTGGAGGTCGCTGAGTAGTGCGCGAGCAAAATTTAAGCTACA
ACAAGGCAAGGCTTGACCGACAATTGCATGAAGAATCTGCTTAGGGTTAGGCGTTTTGCGCTGCTTCGCG
ATGTACGGGCCAGATATACGCGTTGACATTGATTATTGACTAGTTATTAATAGTAATCAATTACGGGGTC
ATTAGTTCATAGCCCATATATGGAGTTCCGCGTTACATAACTTACGGTAAATGGCCCGCCTGGCTGACCG
CCCAACGACCCCCGCCCATTGACGTCAATAATGACGTATGTTCCCATAGTAACGCCAATAGGGACTTTCC
ATTGACGTCAATGGGTGGAGTATTTACGGTAAACTGCCCACTTGGCAGTACATCAAGTGTATCATATGCC
AAGTACGCCCCCTATTGACGTCAATGACGGTAAATGGCCCGCCTGGCATTATGCCCAGTACATGACCTTA
TGGGACTTTCCTACTTGGCAGTACATCTACGTATTAGTCATCGCTATTACCATGGTGATGCGGTTTTGGC
AGTACATCAATGGGCGTGGATAGCGGTTTGACTCACGGGGATTTCCAAGTCTCCACCCCATTGACGTCAA
TGGGAGTTTGTTTTGGCACCAAAATCAACGGGACTTTCCAAAATGTCGTAACAACTCCGCCCCATTGACG
CAAATGGGCGGTAGGCGTGTACGGTGGGAGGTCTATATAAGCAGAGCTCTCTGGCTAACTAGAGAACCCA
CTGCTTACTGGCTTATCGAAATTAATACGACTCACTATAGGGAGACCCAAGCTGGCTAGCGTTTAAACGG
GCCCTCTAGAATGTACCCATACGATGTTCCTGACTATGCGGGCTATCCCTATGACGTCCCGGACTATGCA
GGATCCTATCCATATGACGTTCCAGATTACGCTGGCGAATTCGGCAGCAATACCGGCTTCAACCCCAAGA
ACGCCGAGAAGAAGCGGAGCAGCATCTTCAGCGACCTGGAGATCCCCCAGGGCGACGTGAAGAAGAAGGC
CTCCATCTTCAATAATATGGAGAAGAAAAAGATGACCATCTTCAAGAAAACCAAGGGCGAGAACAACGAG
GAGAAGAAGAAAAGAAGCATCTTCAATAACAATAATAACAACAATAATAATAACAACACCATGAAGATCA
ACATCTTTAACAATAACAACGAGAAGAAAGAAAGCTTCTCCATTAACGGGGATGAAAAGAAGAAATCCTT
TTCCATAAATGGCGACGAGAAAAAGGAGTCTTTTTCCATTAACGGAGATGAAAAAAAGGAGAGCTTCCTG
ATCAACAAAGACGAGAAAAAAGAGTCTTTCCTGATTAATAAGGATGAAAAGGAGAAGAGCTTCTCTATCA
ATGGCGACGAAAAGAAAGAGAGCTTTTCTATTAACGGGGATGAAAAGAAGGAATCCTTTAGCATCAATGA
GGACGAGACCAAGAAGAGCTGTTCCATCAACGACGATGAGCGGAAGATCTCCATCTTCTCCAATAACGAA
AAGAAGAAGAACAGCATCTACTCCGACACCCAGAGCAGCAAGCGGGAGGATGAGAAGCGGATCTCCATTT
TTAGCGATCTGGAGACCAGCACCAACATCGACGACATCAGCTCCAAGCGGAACAGCCAGAAGCTGTCCGT
GTACGGCGACAACAAGCTGAAGAAGGGCAGCCTGCTGTCCCCTAAGGTGGACAACTACCGGAACACCATC
GACAACATCAACGAGATCAACGACATCAAGATCATCGTGACCAGCGACGAGAATCTGCACACCCTGCCCA
GCGGAGCTGTGGGCAGAAGAGCCCCCCTGAACCCTTTCAGCAGCCCCATCCTGGGCAAGTACCGGCGGAA
GAACAAGAACGCCAAGGCCAAGGTGAAGGACCCCCGGCTGAACAACAATCCCCTGATCGGCAGGCTGACC
GTGTGTATCAGCACCACCGCCATCCTGTTCTGGGTGTTCTTCGCCGAGATGGTGTTCAACTACAACACCT
TCAACGGCCGGTGTATCTCCAAGGTGCTGTACCCCATCTACACCGAGAACGTGGTGCTGAAACGGCAGCC
CTTCTTCGTGTTCCTGGGCTACGGCGCCTGTGAGTACAACCTGGACGAGAGCGCCAGCAACAGACACTTC
ATCGGCAGCAAGGCCAGCGATGAGGGCTGGCCTGGCGACAAGGTGGAGGAGAACCCTGATGGCAGAGGCT
ACGCCAACTGGGACAGCGTGAACAACCGGGTGTACAATCTGCTGGGCGGCCTGAACACCAACTACATCCG
GAACTACGGCGAGCTGTACAGGCTGTTCTGGAGCATGTACCTGCACGGCGGCTTCATGCACATCCTGTTC
AACGTGATCTGCCAGATCCAGATCCTGTGGATGATCGAGCCTGACTGGGGCAGCATCAGAACCGGCCTGC
TGTTCTTTATTAGCGGCGTGACCGGCAATCTGCTGTCCGCCGTGTGTGACCCCTGTGGCGTGACCATCGG
CAGCTCCGGCAGCCTGTACGGCCTGATCGGCGCCCTGTTCGCCTACTACATCGAGTACTGGAAAACCATC
CCCAGGCCCTGCTGTGTGCTGATCTTCATGTTTCTGGTGGTGATGTTCGGCATCATTGTGGGCATGTTCG
GCTACACCGACAACTACGCCGCCATCGGCGGCTGCCTGGGCGGCGTGCTGTTCGGATTCAGCACAATCAC
CACCGTGTCTGCCGCCGATAAGTGTACCCTGGGCGAGAGAATGCTGGTGTCCGCCCCCTTCAGCTGGTTC
CTGAGCAATGAGACCAAGGAGCTGATCATCGCCAAAGCCAAGGACAAGAAGATCAAGGGGGAGAACTTCC
GGAAGAAGCAGCTGGCCAACAAGGTGCACAAGAACGACGCCCTGCACGTGGCCATGGCTGTCATGAAGAA
CCGGATCAACGATGAGGGCAGACCTCCTTGCCGGATGAAGCTGAGGGAGTGGATTGTGAGAATCACCGCC
GCCAGCACCCTGATCATCATGTGGATCGTGCTGTTCATCTACCTGCTGAACGAGAAGGCCTACAAGAGCT
ACAGCCCCCTGGGCCAGATCAAGTTTAGCGGCGTGCACAGCTGCTACTGCTGCCAGATCGTGAAGAACAA
GTTCACCTACATCAAGGTGAACGACTTCTACTGGTGCTTCACCACCGAGGAGGCCACCCGGTACTACTGT
AACAAGTGATAGTCTAGAACGCGGAGCTCCAGCTTTTGTTCCCTTTAGTGAGCGGCCGCAGCAGGTACCA
AGCTTAAGTTTAAACCGCTGATCAGCCTCGACTGTGCCTTCTAGTTGCCAGCCATCTGTTGTTTGCCCCT
CCCCCGTGCCTTCCTTGACCCTGGAAGGTGCCACTCCCACTGTCCTTTCCTAATAAAATGAGGAAATTGC
ATCGCATTGTCTGAGTAGGTGTCATTCTATTCTGGGGGGTGGGGTGGGGCAGGACAGCAAGGGGGAGGAT
TGGGAAGACAATAGCAGGCATGCTGGGGATGCGGTGGGCTCTATGGCTTCTGAGGCGGAAAGAACCAGCT
GGGGCTCTAGGGGGTATCCCC
[124 nt withheld, positions 3662-3785]
C
[91 nt withheld, positions 3787-3877]
A
[49 nt withheld, positions 3879-3927]
CCTTTGACGTTGGAGTCCACGTTCTTT
[37 nt withheld, positions 3955-3991]
ACCCTATCTCGGTCTATTCTTTTGATTTATAAGGGATTTTGCCGATTTCGGCCTATTGGTTAAAAAATGA
GCTGATTTAACAAAAATTTAACGCGAATTAATTCTGTGGAATGTGTGTCAGTTAGGGTGTGGAAAGTCCC
CAGGCTCCCCAGCAGGCAGAAGTATGCAAAGCATGCATCTCAATTAGTCAGCAACCAGGTGTGGAAAGTC
CCCAGGCTCCCCAGCAGGCAGAAGTATGCAAAGCATGCATCTCAATTAGTCAGCAACCATAGTCCCGCCC
CTAACTCCGCCCATCCCGCCCCTAACTCCGCCCAGTTCCGCCCATTCTCCGCCCCATGGCTGACTAATTT
TTTTTATTTATGCAGAGGCCGAGGCCGCCTCTGCCTCTGAGCTATTCCAGAAGTAGTGAGGAGGCTTTTT
TGGAGGCCTAGGCTTTTGCAAAAAGCTCCCGGGAGCTTGTATATCCATTTTCGGATCTGATCAAGAGACA
GGATGAGGATCGTTTCGCATGATTGAACAAGATGGATTGCACGCAGGTTCTCCGGCCGCTTGGGTGGAGA
GGCTATTCGGCTATGACTGGGCACAACAGACAATCGGCTGCTCTGATGCCGCCGTGTTCCGGCTGTCAGC
GCAGGGGCGCCCGGTTCTTTTTGTCAAGACCGACCTGTCCGGTGCCCTGAATGAACTGCAGGACGAGGCA
GCGCGGCTATCGTGGCTGGCCACGACGGGCGTTCCTTGCGCAGCTGTGCTCGACGTTGTCACTGAAGCGG
GAAGGGACTGGCTGCTATTGGGCGAAGTGCCGGGGCAGGATCTCCTGTCATCTCACCTTGCTCCTGCCGA
GAAAGTATCCATCATGGCTGATGCAATGCGGCGGCTGCATACGCTTGATCCGGCTACCTGCCCATTCGAC
CACCAAGCGAAACATCGCATCGAGCGAGCACGTACTCGGATGGAAGCCGGTCTTGTCGATCAGGATGATC
TGGACGAAGAGCATCAGGGGCTCGCGCCAGCCGAACTGTTCGCCAGGCTCAAGGCGCGCATGCCCGACGG
CGAGGATCTCGTCGTGACCCATGGCGATGCCTGCTTGCCGAATATCATGGTGGAAAATGGCCGCTTTTCT
GGATTCATCGACTGTGGCCGGCTGGGTGTGGCGGACCGCTATCAGGACATAGCGTTGGCTACCCGTGATA
TTGCTGAAGAGCTTGGCGGCGAATGGGCTGACCGCTTCCTCGTGCTTTACGGTATCGCCGCTCCCGATTC
GCAGCGCATCGCCTTCTATCGCCTTCTTGACGAGTTCTTCTGAGCGGGACTCTGGGGTTCGAAATGACCG
ACCAAGCGACGCCCAACCTGCCATCACGAGATTTCGATTCCACCGCCGCCTTCTATGAAAGGTTGGGCTT
CGGAATCGTTTTCCGGGACGCCGGCTGGATGATCCTCCAGCGCGGGGATCTCATGCTGGAGTTCTTCGCC
CACCCCAACTTGTTTATTGCAGCTTATAATGGTTACAAATAAAGCAATAGCATCACAAATTTCACAAATA
AAGCATTTTTTTCACTGCATTCTAGTTGTGGTTTGTCCAAACTCATCAATGTATCTTATCATGTCTGTAT
ACCGTCGACCTCTAGCTAGAGCTTGGCGTAATCATGGTCATAGCTGTTTCCTGTGTGAAATTGTTATCCG
CTCACAATTCCACACAACATACGAGCCGGAAGCATAAAGTGTAAAGCCTGGGGTGCCTAATGAGTGAGCT
AACTCACATTAATTGCGTTGCGCTCACTGCCCGCTTTCCAGTCGGGAAACCTGTCGTGCCAGCTGCATTA
ATGAATCGGCCAACGCGCGGGGAGAGGCGGTTTGCGTATTGGGCGCTCTTCCGCTTCCTCGCTCACTGAC
TCGCTGCGCTCGGTCGTTCGGCTGCGGCGAGCGGTATCAGCTCACTCAAAGGCGGTAATACGGTTATCCA
CAGAATCAGGGGATAACGCAGGAAAGAACATGTGAGCAAAAGGCCAGCAAAAGGCCAGGAACCGTAAAAA
GGCCGCGTTGCTGGCGTTTTTCCATAGGCTCCGCCCCCCTGACGAGCATCACAAAAATCGACGCTCAAGT
CAGAGGTGGCGAAACCCGACAGGACTATAAAGATACCAGGCGTTTCCCCCTGGAAGCTCCCTCGTGCGCT
CTCCTGTTCCGACCCTGCCGCTTACCGGATACCTGTCCGCCTTTCTCCCTTCGGGAAGCGTGGCGCTTTC
TCATAGCTCACGCTGTAGGTATCTCAGTTCGGTGTAGGTCGTTCGCTCCAAGCTGGGCTGTGTGCACGAA
CCCCCCGTTCAGCCCGACCGCTGCGCCTTATCCGGTAACTATCGTCTTGAGTCCAACCCGGTAAGACACG
ACTTATCGCCACTGGCAGCAGCCACTGGTAACAGGATTAGCAGAGCGAGGTATGTAGGCGGTGCTACAGA
GTTCTTGAAGTGGTGGCCTAACTACGGCTACACTAGAAGAACAGTATTTGGTATCTGCGCTCTGCTGAAG
CCAGTTACCTTCGGAAAAAGAGTTGGTAGCTCTTGATCCGGCAAACAAACCACCGCTGGTAGCGGTGGTT
TTTTTGTTTGCAAGCAGCAGATTACGCGCAGAAAAAAAGGATCTCAAGAAGATCCTTTGATCTTTTCTAC
GGGGTCTGACGCTCAGTGGAACGAAAACTCACGTTAAGGGATTTTGGTCATGAGATTATCAAAAAGGATC
TTCACCTAGATCCTTTTAAATTAAAAATGAAGTTTTAAATCAATCTAAAGTATATATGAGTAAACTTGGT
CTGACAGTTACCAATGCTTAATCAGTGAGGCACCTATCTCAGCGATCTGTCTATTTCGTTCATCCATAGT
TGCCTGACTCCCCGTCGTGTAGATAACTACGATACGGGAGGGCTTACCATCTGGCCCCAGTGCTGCAATG
ATACCGCGAGACCCACGCTCACCGGCTCCAGATTTATCAGCAATAAACCAGCCAGCCGGAAGGGCCGAGC
GCAGAAGTGGTCCTGCAACTTTATCCGCCTCCATCCAGTCTATTAATTGTTGCCGGGAAGCTAGAGTAAG
TAGTTCGCCAGTTAATAGTTTGCGCAACGTTGTTGCCATTGCTACAGGCATCGTGGTGTCACGCTCGTCG
TTTGGTATGGCTTCATTCAGCTCCGGTTCCCAACGATCAAGGCGAGTTACATGATCCCCCATGTTGTGCA
AAAAAGCGGTTAGCTCCTTCGGTCCTCCGATCGTTGTCAGAAGTAAGTTGGCCGCAGTGTTATCACTCAT
GGTTATGGCAGCACTGCATAATTCTCTTACTGTCATGCCATCCGTAAGATGCTTTTCTGTGACTGGTGAG
TACTCAACCAAGTCATTCTGAGAATAGTGTATGCGGCGACCGAGTTGCTCTTGCCCGGCGTCAATACGGG
ATAATACCGCGCCACATAGCAGAACTTTAAAAGTGCTCATCATTGGAAAACGTTCTTCGGGGCGAAAACT
CTCAAGGATCTTACCGCTGTTGAGATCCAGTTCGATGTAACCCACTCGTGCACCCAACTGATCTTCAGCA
TCTTTTACTTTCACCAGCGTTTCTGGGTGAGCAAAAACAGGAAGGCAAAATGCCGCAAAAAAGGGAATAA
GGGCGACACGGAAATGTTGAATACTCATACTCTTCCTTTTTCAATATTATTGAAGCATTTATCAGGGTTA
TTGTCTCATGAGCGGATACATATTTGAATGTATTTAGAAAAATAAACAAATAGGGGTTCCGCGCACATTT
CCCCGAAAAGTGCCACCTGACGTC
